Addgene plasmid #23736: pDONR223-TK1
Depositing lab: William Hahn & David Root. Depositing organization: Dana-Farber Cancer Institute. Publication: COT drives resistance to RAF inhibition through MAP kinase pathway reactivation. Johannessen CM, Boehm JS, Kim SY, Thomas SR, Wardwell L, Johnson LA, Emery CM, Stransky N, Cogdill AP, Barretina J, Caponigro G, Hieronymus H, Murray RR, Salehi-Ashtiani K, Hill DE, Vidal M, Zhao JJ, Yang X, Alkan O, Kim S, Harris JL, Wilson CJ, Myer VE, Finan PM, Root DE, Roberts TM, Golub T, Flaherty KT, Dummer R, Weber BL, Sellers WR, Schlegel R, Wargo JA, Hahn WC, Garraway LA. Nature. 2010 Dec 16;468(7326):968-72. doi: 10.1038/nature09627 PubMed 21107320.
Backbone
  Vector backbone: pDONR223
  Backbone manufacturer: Invitrogen
  Backbone size w/o insert (bp): 5005
  Vector type: Gateway Donor vector
Growth in bacteria
  Bacterial resistance: Spectinomycin, 50 μg/mL
  Growth temperature: 37°C
  Growth strain: DH5alpha
  Copy number: High Copy
Gene/Insert
  Gene/Insert name: TK1 (alt name: thymidine kinase 1, soluble)
  Species: H. sapiens (human)
  Insert size (bp): 705
  Entrez Gene: TK1 (a.k.a. TK2)
  Cloning method: Gateway Cloning
  Sequencing primers: 5′ M13pUC-fwd; 3′ M13rev
Terms and licenses: Academic/Nonprofit Terms; Industry Terms: Not Available to Industry
Depositor comments: The ORF has no Stop codon. This design enables easy recombination into a destination vector to add an epitope tag of choice and Stop codon to the ORF. Do NOT use this plasmid directly for transfections. A set of 4 custom lentiviral vectors is available ( pLX301 (http://www.addgene.org/25895/) , pLX302 (http://www.addgene.org/25896/) , pLX303 (http://www.addgene.org/25897/) , pLX304 (http://www.addgene.org/25890/) ) to be used to express these ORFs in mammalian cells. These plasmids are not included in the kit and must be ordered separately.
How to cite: pDONR223-TK1 was a gift from William Hahn & David Root (Addgene plasmid # 23736 ; http://n2t.net/addgene:23736 ; RRID:Addgene_23736)
