[The description below was written by a language model from this plasmid's Addgene catalogue record.]
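Description:
pDONR223-TK1 is a Gateway entry clone built on the Invitrogen pDONR223 donor backbone (about 5 kb without insert), carrying the open reading frame of human thymidine kinase 1 (TK1, the soluble/cytosolic thymidine kinase) as a roughly 705 bp insert. It is a bacterial propagation plasmid only: it is maintained at high copy number in standard E. coli cloning strains and selected with spectinomycin. The record does not include a feature table, so the origin of replication and the exact recombination sites are not listed. As the product of Gateway cloning into a donor vector, the ORF would be expected to sit between att recombination sites that allow its transfer into destination vectors. M13 forward and reverse primer sites flank the insert for sequence verification.

The ORF was deliberately cloned without a stop codon. This "open" configuration lets it be recombined into a destination vector that supplies a C-terminal epitope tag of choice together with the stop codon. The plasmid has no stated eukaryotic promoter or expression elements, and the depositors explicitly note that it should not be used directly for transfection. Instead it serves as a shuttle source of the TK1 coding sequence. The depositors point to a companion set of four custom lentiviral destination vectors (the pLX301–pLX304 series) for expressing such ORFs in mammalian cells. The clone belongs to a kit of ORF entry clones associated with a study of resistance to RAF inhibition through MAP kinase pathway reactivation, so its typical use is gain-of-function expression studies or screens after transfer to an expression vector.
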