>Addgene plasmid #23736 | pDONR223-TK1 | depositor partial sequence | sequence record 10913 | Author sequence
ATGAGCTGCATTAACCTGCCCACTGTGCTGCCTGGCTCCCCCAGCAAGACCCGGGGGCAGATCCAGGTGA
TTCTCGGGCCGATGTTCTCAGGAAAAAGCACAGAGTTGATGAGACGCGTCCGTCGCTTCCAGATTGCTCA
GTACAAGTGCCTGGTGATCAAGTATGCCAAAGACACTCGCTACAGCAGCAGCTTCTGCACACATGACCGG
AACACCATGGAGGCACTGCCCGCCTGCCTGCTCCGAGACGTGGCCCAGGAGGCCCTGGGCGTGGCTGTCA
TAGGCATCGACGAGGGGCAGTTTTTCCCTGACATCGTGGAGTTCTGCGAGGCCATGGCCAACGCCGGGAA
GACCGTAATTGTGGCTGCACTGGATGGGACCTTCCAGAGGAAGCCATTTGGGGCCATCCTGAACCTGGTG
CCGCTGGCCGAGAGCGTGGTGAAGCTGACGGCGGTGTGCATGGAGTGCTTCCGGGAAGCCGCCTATACCA
AGAGGCTCGGCACAGAGAAGGAGGTCGAGGTGATTGGGGGAGCAGACAAGTACCACTCCGTGTGTCGGCT
CTGCTACTTCAAGAAGGCCTCAGGCCAGCCTGCCGGGCCGGACAACAAAGAGAACTGCCCAGTGCCAGGA
AAGCCAGGGGAAGCCGTGGCTGCCAGGAAGCTCTTTGCCCCACAGCAGATTCTGCAATGCAGCCCTGCCA
ACTGA
