>Addgene plasmid #23736 | pDONR223-TK1 | addgene partial sequence | sequence record 29626 | 23736 with M13pUC-fwd
CCAATAATGATTTTATTTTGACTGATAGTGACCTGTTCGTTGCAACAAATTGATGAGCAATGCTTTTTTA
TAATGCCAACTTTGTACAAAAAAGTTGGCATGAGCTGCATTAACCTGCCCACTGTGCTGCCTGGCTCCCC
CAGCAAGACCCGGGGGCAGATCCAGGTGATTCTCGGGCCGATGTTCTCAGGAAAAAGCACAGAGTTGATG
AGACGCGTCCGTCGCTTCCAGATTGCTCAGTACAAGTGCCTGGTGATCAAGTATGCCAAAGACACTCGCT
ACAGCAGCAGCTTCTGCACACATGACCGGAACACCATGGAGGCACTGCCCGCCTGCCTGCTCCGAGACGT
GGCCCAGGAGGCCCTGGGCGTGGCTGTCATAGGCATCGACGAGGGGCAGTTTTTCCCTGACATCGTGGAG
TTCTGCGAGGCCATGGCCAACGCCGGGAAGACCGTAATTGTGGCTGCACTGGATGGGACCTTCCAGAGGA
AGCCATTTGGGGCCATCCTGAACCTGGTGCCGCTGGCCGAGAGCGTGGTGAAGCTGACGGCGGTGTGCAT
GGAGTGCTTCCGGGAAGCCGCCTATACCAAGAGGCTCGGCACAGAGAAGGAGGTCGAGGTGATTGGGGGA
GCAGACAAGTACCACTCCGTGTGTCGGCTCTGCTACTTCAAGAA
